Addgene plasmid #122343: px335-sgRNA-EF(Cas9n)-Ddx42-L
Purpose: Expresses sgRNA targeting mouse Ddx42 and Cas9 nickase in mammalian cells
Depositing lab: Hiroshi Ochiai. Depositing organization: Hiroshima University. Publication: Genome-wide kinetic properties of transcriptional bursting in mouse embryonic stem cells. Ochiai H, Hayashi T, Umeda M, Yoshimura M, Harada A, Shimizu Y, Nakano K, Saitoh N, Liu Z, Yamamoto T, Okamura T, Ohkawa Y, Kimura H, Nikaido I. Sci Adv. 2020 Jun 17;6(25):eaaz6699. doi: 10.1126/sciadv.aaz6699. eCollection 2020 Jun. PubMed 32596448.
Backbone
  Vector backbone: px335
  Backbone size w/o insert (bp): 8427
  Total vector size (bp): 8447
  Modifications to backbone: We applied an optimized sgRNA design (sgRNA(F+E)) (Chen et al., Cell, 2013)
  Vector type: Mammalian Expression
Growth in bacteria
  Bacterial resistance: Ampicillin, 100 μg/mL
  Growth temperature: 37°C
  Growth strain: DH5alpha
  Copy number: High Copy
Gene/Insert
  Gene/Insert name: sgRNA for mouse Ddx42
  gRNA/shRNA sequence: AAGCCGATGGGATAGTTAGA
  Species: Synthetic
  Cloning method: Restriction Enzyme; 5′ cloning site BbsI (destroyed during cloning); 3′ cloning site BbsI (destroyed during cloning)
  Sequencing primers: 5′ LKO1_5_primer
Terms and licenses: Academic/Nonprofit Terms; Industry Terms: Not Available to Industry
How to cite: px335-sgRNA-EF(Cas9n)-Ddx42-L was a gift from Hiroshi Ochiai (Addgene plasmid # 122343 ; http://n2t.net/addgene:122343 ; RRID:Addgene_122343)
