[The description below was written by a language model from this plasmid's Addgene catalogue record and pLannotate feature annotations shown in this document.]
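Description:
px335-sgRNA-EF(Cas9n)-Ddx42-L is a mammalian expression plasmid built on the px335 backbone that co-delivers a single guide RNA against mouse Ddx42 and the Streptococcus pyogenes Cas9 nickase. It is about 8.4 kb and is propagated in E. coli as a high-copy plasmid through a ColE1/pUC-type origin, with ampicillin selection from the bla gene. A filamentous phage origin (called f1 in one annotation and M13 in the other) is also present. A single AAV2 inverted terminal repeat lies downstream of the expression cassette. With only one ITR annotated, the plasmid is not evidently set up for AAV packaging.

The 20-nt Ddx42 spacer was cloned into the BbsI sites, which were destroyed in the process, immediately after the human U6 RNA polymerase III promoter. It is fused to a modified guide scaffold, the optimized "F+E" sgRNA design noted by the depositor, which probably explains why the annotation software recognises the scaffold only as tracrRNA and gRNA scaffold fragments. The second cassette uses a CMV enhancer, chicken β-actin promoter and hybrid intron to drive the Cas9 coding sequence, annotated as overlapping N- and C-terminal portions of one continuous ORF, and ends in a bGH polyadenylation signal. A short match to an HA epitope precedes the ORF. The nickase mutation itself is not annotated and is known only from the catalogue purpose and name.

Because a nickase cuts only one strand, such plasmids are normally used in pairs. The "-L" suffix suggests this is the left member of a pair, though the record does not name a partner. The associated study concerned transcriptional bursting in mouse embryonic stem cells. The sequencing-derived and depositor sequences differ by 2 nt but have essentially identical features.
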