Features (pLannotate 1.2.2; 18 found; start..end, strand, type, name):
      1..241     +  promoter       U6 promoter: RNA polymerase III promoter for human U6 snRNA
    289..356     +  misc_RNA       tracrRNA (fragment): trans-activating CRISPR RNA for the Streptococcus pyogenes CRISPR/Cas9 system
    363..406     +  misc_RNA       gRNA scaffold (fragment): guide RNA scaffold for the Streptococcus pyogenes CRISPR/Cas9 system
    453..738     +  enhancer       CMV enhancer: human cytomegalovirus immediate early enhancer; contains an 18-bp deletion relative to the standard CMV enhancer
    740..1017    +  promoter       chicken β-actin promoter: No description available
   1018..1246    +  intron         hybrid intron: hybrid between chicken β-actin (CBA) and minute virus of mice (MMV) introns (Gray et al., 2011)
   1267..1294    +  CDS            3xHA (fragment): three tandem HA epitope tags
   1327..3042    +  CDS            Cas9(N): N-terminal portion of Streptococcus pyogenes Cas9 (Zetsche et al., 2015)
   2929..5427    +  CDS            Cas9(C): C-terminal portion of Streptococcus pyogenes Cas9 (Zetsche et al., 2015)
   5494..5605    +  polyA_signal   bGH poly(A) signal: bovine growth hormone polyadenylation signal
   5710..5850    +  repeat_region  AAV2 ITR: inverted terminal repeat of adeno-associated virus serotype 2 inverted
   5855..5906    -  misc_feature   bom (fragment): basis of mobility region from pBR322
   5925..6305    +  rep_origin     M13 ori (sequence partly withheld): M13 bacteriophage origin of replication; arrow indicates direction of (+) strand synthesis
   6381..6430    -  misc_feature   bom (fragment): basis of mobility region from pBR322
   6532..6567    -  CDS            rop (fragment): Rop protein, which maintains plasmids at low copy number; rop
   6662..6766    +  promoter       AmpR promoter: bla
   6767..7627    +  CDS            AmpR: β-lactamase; bla; confers resistance to ampicillin, carbenicillin, and related antibiotics
   7798..8386    +  rep_origin     ori: high-copy-number ColE1/pMB1/pBR322/pUC origin of replication
>Addgene plasmid #122343 | px335-sgRNA-EF(Cas9n)-Ddx42-L | depositor full sequence | sequence record 233474 | px335-sgRNA-EF(Cas9n)-Ddx42-L sequence 8447 bps
GAGGGCCTATTTCCCATGATTCCTTCATATTTGCATATACGATACAAGGCTGTTAGAGAGATAATTGGAA
TTAATTTGACTGTAAACACAAAGATATTAGTACAAAATACGTGACGTAGAAAGTAATAATTTCTTGGGTA
GTTTGCAGTTTTAAAATTATGTTTTAAAATGGACTATCATATGCTTACCGTAACTTGAAAGTATTTCGAT
TTCTTGGCTTTATATATCTTGTGGAAAGGACGAAACACCGAAGCCGATGGGATAGTTAGAGTTTAAGAGC
TATGCTGGAAACAGCATAGCAAGTTTAAATAAGGCTAGTCCGTTATCAACTTGAAAAAGTGGCACCGAGT
CGGTGCTTTTTTGTTTTAGAGCTAGAAATAGCAAGTTAAAATAAGGCTAGTCCGTTTTTAGCGCGTGCGC
CAATTCTGCAGACAAATGGCTCTAGAGGTACCCGTTACATAACTTACGGTAAATGGCCCGCCTGGCTGAC
CGCCCAACGACCCCCGCCCATTGACGTCAATAGTAACGCCAATAGGGACTTTCCATTGACGTCAATGGGT
GGAGTATTTACGGTAAACTGCCCACTTGGCAGTACATCAAGTGTATCATATGCCAAGTACGCCCCCTATT
GACGTCAATGACGGTAAATGGCCCGCCTGGCATTGTGCCCAGTACATGACCTTATGGGACTTTCCTACTT
GGCAGTACATCTACGTATTAGTCATCGCTATTACCATGGTCGAGGTGAGCCCCACGTTCTGCTTCACTCT
CCCCATCTCCCCCCCCTCCCCACCCCCAATTTTGTATTTATTTATTTTTTAATTATTTTGTGCAGCGATG
GGGGCGGGGGGGGGGGGGGGGCGCGCGCCAGGCGGGGCGGGGCGGGGCGAGGGGCGGGGCGGGGCGAGGC
GGAGAGGTGCGGCGGCAGCCAATCAGAGCGGCGCGCTCCGAAAGTTTCCTTTTATGGCGAGGCGGCGGCG
GCGGCGGCCCTATAAAAAGCGAAGCGCGCGGCGGGCGGGAGTCGCTGCGACGCTGCCTTCGCCCCGTGCC
CCGCTCCGCCGCCGCCTCGCGCCGCCCGCCCCGGCTCTGACTGACCGCGTTACTCCCACAGGTGAGCGGG
CGGGACGGCCCTTCTCCTCCGGGCTGTAATTAGCTGAGCAAGAGGTAAGGGTTTAAGGGATGGTTGGTTG
GTGGGGTATTAATGTTTAATTACCTGGAGCACCTGCCTGAAATCACTTTTTTTCAGGTTGGACCGGTGCC
ACCATGTACCCATACGATGTTCCAGATTACGCTTCGCCGAAGAAAAAGCGCAAGGTCGAAGCGTCCGACA
AGAAGTACAGCATCGGCCTGGCCATCGGCACCAACTCTGTGGGCTGGGCCGTGATCACCGACGAGTACAA
GGTGCCCAGCAAGAAATTCAAGGTGCTGGGCAACACCGACCGGCACAGCATCAAGAAGAACCTGATCGGA
GCCCTGCTGTTCGACAGCGGCGAAACAGCCGAGGCCACCCGGCTGAAGAGAACCGCCAGAAGAAGATACA
CCAGACGGAAGAACCGGATCTGCTATCTGCAAGAGATCTTCAGCAACGAGATGGCCAAGGTGGACGACAG
CTTCTTCCACAGACTGGAAGAGTCCTTCCTGGTGGAAGAGGATAAGAAGCACGAGCGGCACCCCATCTTC
GGCAACATCGTGGACGAGGTGGCCTACCACGAGAAGTACCCCACCATCTACCACCTGAGAAAGAAACTGG
TGGACAGCACCGACAAGGCCGACCTGCGGCTGATCTATCTGGCCCTGGCCCACATGATCAAGTTCCGGGG
CCACTTCCTGATCGAGGGCGACCTGAACCCCGACAACAGCGACGTGGACAAGCTGTTCATCCAGCTGGTG
CAGACCTACAACCAGCTGTTCGAGGAAAACCCCATCAACGCCAGCGGCGTGGACGCCAAGGCCATCCTGT
CTGCCAGACTGAGCAAGAGCAGACGGCTGGAAAATCTGATCGCCCAGCTGCCCGGCGAGAAGAAGAATGG
CCTGTTCGGCAACCTGATTGCCCTGAGCCTGGGCCTGACCCCCAACTTCAAGAGCAACTTCGACCTGGCC
GAGGATGCCAAACTGCAGCTGAGCAAGGACACCTACGACGACGACCTGGACAACCTGCTGGCCCAGATCG
GCGACCAGTACGCCGACCTGTTTCTGGCCGCCAAGAACCTGTCCGACGCCATCCTGCTGAGCGACATCCT
GAGAGTGAACACCGAGATCACCAAGGCCCCCCTGAGCGCCTCTATGATCAAGAGATACGACGAGCACCAC
CAGGACCTGACCCTGCTGAAAGCTCTCGTGCGGCAGCAGCTGCCTGAGAAGTACAAAGAGATTTTCTTCG
ACCAGAGCAAGAACGGCTACGCCGGCTACATTGACGGCGGAGCCAGCCAGGAAGAGTTCTACAAGTTCAT
CAAGCCCATCCTGGAAAAGATGGACGGCACCGAGGAACTGCTCGTGAAGCTGAACAGAGAGGACCTGCTG
CGGAAGCAGCGGACCTTCGACAACGGCAGCATCCCCCACCAGATCCACCTGGGAGAGCTGCACGCCATTC
TGCGGCGGCAGGAAGATTTTTACCCATTCCTGAAGGACAACCGGGAAAAGATCGAGAAGATCCTGACCTT
CCGCATCCCCTACTACGTGGGCCCTCTGGCCAGGGGAAACAGCAGATTCGCCTGGATGACCAGAAAGAGC
GAGGAAACCATCACCCCCTGGAACTTCGAGGAAGTGGTGGACAAGGGCGCTTCCGCCCAGAGCTTCATCG
AGCGGATGACCAACTTCGATAAGAACCTGCCCAACGAGAAGGTGCTGCCCAAGCACAGCCTGCTGTACGA
GTACTTCACCGTGTATAACGAGCTGACCAAAGTGAAATACGTGACCGAGGGAATGAGAAAGCCCGCCTTC
CTGAGCGGCGAGCAGAAAAAGGCCATCGTGGACCTGCTGTTCAAGACCAACCGGAAAGTGACCGTGAAGC
AGCTGAAAGAGGACTACTTCAAGAAAATCGAGTGCTTCGACTCCGTGGAAATCTCCGGCGTGGAAGATCG
GTTCAACGCCTCCCTGGGCACATACCACGATCTGCTGAAAATTATCAAGGACAAGGACTTCCTGGACAAT
GAGGAAAACGAGGACATTCTGGAAGATATCGTGCTGACCCTGACACTGTTTGAGGACAGAGAGATGATCG
AGGAACGGCTGAAAACCTATGCCCACCTGTTCGACGACAAAGTGATGAAGCAGCTGAAGCGGCGGAGATA
CACCGGCTGGGGCAGGCTGAGCCGGAAGCTGATCAACGGCATCCGGGACAAGCAGTCCGGCAAGACAATC
CTGGATTTCCTGAAGTCCGACGGCTTCGCCAACAGAAACTTCATGCAGCTGATCCACGACGACAGCCTGA
CCTTTAAAGAGGACATCCAGAAAGCCCAGGTGTCCGGCCAGGGCGATAGCCTGCACGAGCACATTGCCAA
TCTGGCCGGCAGCCCCGCCATTAAGAAGGGCATCCTGCAGACAGTGAAGGTGGTGGACGAGCTCGTGAAA
GTGATGGGCCGGCACAAGCCCGAGAACATCGTGATCGAAATGGCCAGAGAGAACCAGACCACCCAGAAGG
GACAGAAGAACAGCCGCGAGAGAATGAAGCGGATCGAAGAGGGCATCAAAGAGCTGGGCAGCCAGATCCT
GAAAGAACACCCCGTGGAAAACACCCAGCTGCAGAACGAGAAGCTGTACCTGTACTACCTGCAGAATGGG
CGGGATATGTACGTGGACCAGGAACTGGACATCAACCGGCTGTCCGACTACGATGTGGACCATATCGTGC
CTCAGAGCTTTCTGAAGGACGACTCCATCGACAACAAGGTGCTGACCAGAAGCGACAAGAACCGGGGCAA
GAGCGACAACGTGCCCTCCGAAGAGGTCGTGAAGAAGATGAAGAACTACTGGCGGCAGCTGCTGAACGCC
AAGCTGATTACCCAGAGAAAGTTCGACAATCTGACCAAGGCCGAGAGAGGCGGCCTGAGCGAACTGGATA
AGGCCGGCTTCATCAAGAGACAGCTGGTGGAAACCCGGCAGATCACAAAGCACGTGGCACAGATCCTGGA
CTCCCGGATGAACACTAAGTACGACGAGAATGACAAGCTGATCCGGGAAGTGAAAGTGATCACCCTGAAG
TCCAAGCTGGTGTCCGATTTCCGGAAGGATTTCCAGTTTTACAAAGTGCGCGAGATCAACAACTACCACC
ACGCCCACGACGCCTACCTGAACGCCGTCGTGGGAACCGCCCTGATCAAAAAGTACCCTAAGCTGGAAAG
CGAGTTCGTGTACGGCGACTACAAGGTGTACGACGTGCGGAAGATGATCGCCAAGAGCGAGCAGGAAATC
GGCAAGGCTACCGCCAAGTACTTCTTCTACAGCAACATCATGAACTTTTTCAAGACCGAGATTACCCTGG
CCAACGGCGAGATCCGGAAGCGGCCTCTGATCGAGACAAACGGCGAAACCGGGGAGATCGTGTGGGATAA
GGGCCGGGATTTTGCCACCGTGCGGAAAGTGCTGAGCATGCCCCAAGTGAATATCGTGAAAAAGACCGAG
GTGCAGACAGGCGGCTTCAGCAAAGAGTCTATCCTGCCCAAGAGGAACAGCGATAAGCTGATCGCCAGAA
AGAAGGACTGGGACCCTAAGAAGTACGGCGGCTTCGACAGCCCCACCGTGGCCTATTCTGTGCTGGTGGT
GGCCAAAGTGGAAAAGGGCAAGTCCAAGAAACTGAAGAGTGTGAAAGAGCTGCTGGGGATCACCATCATG
GAAAGAAGCAGCTTCGAGAAGAATCCCATCGACTTTCTGGAAGCCAAGGGCTACAAAGAAGTGAAAAAGG
ACCTGATCATCAAGCTGCCTAAGTACTCCCTGTTCGAGCTGGAAAACGGCCGGAAGAGAATGCTGGCCTC
TGCCGGCGAACTGCAGAAGGGAAACGAACTGGCCCTGCCCTCCAAATATGTGAACTTCCTGTACCTGGCC
AGCCACTATGAGAAGCTGAAGGGCTCCCCCGAGGATAATGAGCAGAAACAGCTGTTTGTGGAACAGCACA
AGCACTACCTGGACGAGATCATCGAGCAGATCAGCGAGTTCTCCAAGAGAGTGATCCTGGCCGACGCTAA
TCTGGACAAAGTGCTGTCCGCCTACAACAAGCACCGGGATAAGCCCATCAGAGAGCAGGCCGAGAATATC
ATCCACCTGTTTACCCTGACCAATCTGGGAGCCCCTGCCGCCTTCAAGTACTTTGACACCACCATCGACC
GGAAGAGGTACACCAGCACCAAAGAGGTGCTGGACGCCACCCTGATCCACCAGAGCATCACCGGCCTGTA
CGAGACACGGATCGACCTGTCTCAGCTGGGAGGCGACAGCCCCAAGAAGAAGAGAAAGGTGGAGGCCAGC
TAAGAATTCCTAGAGCTCGCTGATCAGCCTCGACTGTGCCTTCTAGTTGCCAGCCATCTGTTGTTTGCCC
CTCCCCCGTGCCTTCCTTGACCCTGGAAGGTGCCACTCCCACTGTCCTTTCCTAATAAAATGAGGAAATT
GCATCGCATTGTCTGAGTAGGTGTCATTCTATTCTGGGGGGTGGGGTGGGGCAGGACAGCAAGGGGGAGG
ATTGGGAAGAGAATAGCAGGCATGCTGGGGAGCGGCCGCAGGAACCCCTAGTGATGGAGTTGGCCACTCC
CTCTCTGCGCGCTCGCTCGCTCACTGAGGCCGGGCGACCAAAGGTCGCCCGACGCCCGGGCTTTGCCCGG
GCGGCCTCAGTGAGCGAGCGAGCGCGCAGCTGCCTGCAGGGGCGCCTGATGCGGTATTTTCTCCTTACGC
ATCTGTGCGGTATTTCACACCGCATA
[142 nt withheld, positions 5907-6048]
C
[141 nt withheld, positions 6050-6190]
CCTTTGACGTTGGAGTCCACGTTCTTT
[37 nt withheld, positions 6218-6254]
ACCCTATCTCGGGCTATTCTTTTGATTTATAAGGGATTTTGCCGATTTCGGCCTATTGGTTAAAAAATGA
GCTGATTTAACAAAAATTTAACGCGAATTTTAACAAAATATTAACGTTTACAATTTTATGGTGCACTCTC
AGTACAATCTGCTCTGATGCCGCATAGTTAAGCCAGCCCCGACACCCGCCAACACCCGCTGACGCGCCCT
GACGGGCTTGTCTGCTCCCGGCATCCGCTTACAGACAAGCTGTGACCGTCTCCGGGAGCTGCATGTGTCA
GAGGTTTTCACCGTCATCACCGAAACGCGCGAGACGAAAGGGCCTCGTGATACGCCTATTTTTATAGGTT
AATGTCATGATAATAATGGTTTCTTAGACGTCAGGTGGCACTTTTCGGGGAAATGTGCGCGGAACCCCTA
TTTGTTTATTTTTCTAAATACATTCAAATATGTATCCGCTCATGAGACAATAACCCTGATAAATGCTTCA
ATAATATTGAAAAAGGAAGAGTATGAGTATTCAACATTTCCGTGTCGCCCTTATTCCCTTTTTTGCGGCA
TTTTGCCTTCCTGTTTTTGCTCACCCAGAAACGCTGGTGAAAGTAAAAGATGCTGAAGATCAGTTGGGTG
CACGAGTGGGTTACATCGAACTGGATCTCAACAGCGGTAAGATCCTTGAGAGTTTTCGCCCCGAAGAACG
TTTTCCAATGATGAGCACTTTTAAAGTTCTGCTATGTGGCGCGGTATTATCCCGTATTGACGCCGGGCAA
GAGCAACTCGGTCGCCGCATACACTATTCTCAGAATGACTTGGTTGAGTACTCACCAGTCACAGAAAAGC
ATCTTACGGATGGCATGACAGTAAGAGAATTATGCAGTGCTGCCATAACCATGAGTGATAACACTGCGGC
CAACTTACTTCTGACAACGATCGGAGGACCGAAGGAGCTAACCGCTTTTTTGCACAACATGGGGGATCAT
GTAACTCGCCTTGATCGTTGGGAACCGGAGCTGAATGAAGCCATACCAAACGACGAGCGTGACACCACGA
TGCCTGTAGCAATGGCAACAACGTTGCGCAAACTATTAACTGGCGAACTACTTACTCTAGCTTCCCGGCA
ACAATTAATAGACTGGATGGAGGCGGATAAAGTTGCAGGACCACTTCTGCGCTCGGCCCTTCCGGCTGGC
TGGTTTATTGCTGATAAATCTGGAGCCGGTGAGCGTGGAAGCCGCGGTATCATTGCAGCACTGGGGCCAG
ATGGTAAGCCCTCCCGTATCGTAGTTATCTACACGACGGGGAGTCAGGCAACTATGGATGAACGAAATAG
ACAGATCGCTGAGATAGGTGCCTCACTGATTAAGCATTGGTAACTGTCAGACCAAGTTTACTCATATATA
CTTTAGATTGATTTAAAACTTCATTTTTAATTTAAAAGGATCTAGGTGAAGATCCTTTTTGATAATCTCA
TGACCAAAATCCCTTAACGTGAGTTTTCGTTCCACTGAGCGTCAGACCCCGTAGAAAAGATCAAAGGATC
TTCTTGAGATCCTTTTTTTCTGCGCGTAATCTGCTGCTTGCAAACAAAAAAACCACCGCTACCAGCGGTG
GTTTGTTTGCCGGATCAAGAGCTACCAACTCTTTTTCCGAAGGTAACTGGCTTCAGCAGAGCGCAGATAC
CAAATACTGTCCTTCTAGTGTAGCCGTAGTTAGGCCACCACTTCAAGAACTCTGTAGCACCGCCTACATA
CCTCGCTCTGCTAATCCTGTTACCAGTGGCTGCTGCCAGTGGCGATAAGTCGTGTCTTACCGGGTTGGAC
TCAAGACGATAGTTACCGGATAAGGCGCAGCGGTCGGGCTGAACGGGGGGTTCGTGCACACAGCCCAGCT
TGGAGCGAACGACCTACACCGAACTGAGATACCTACAGCGTGAGCTATGAGAAAGCGCCACGCTTCCCGA
AGGGAGAAAGGCGGACAGGTATCCGGTAAGCGGCAGGGTCGGAACAGGAGAGCGCACGAGGGAGCTTCCA
GGGGGAAACGCCTGGTATCTTTATAGTCCTGTCGGGTTTCGCCACCTCTGACTTGAGCGTCGATTTTTGT
GATGCTCGTCAGGGGGGCGGAGCCTATGGAAAAACGCCAGCAACGCGGCCTTTTTACGGTTCCTGGCCTT
TTGCTGGCCTTTTGCTCACATGT
