Features (pLannotate 1.2.2; 18 found; start..end, strand, type, name):
      1..241     +  promoter       U6 promoter: RNA polymerase III promoter for human U6 snRNA
    289..356     +  misc_RNA       tracrRNA (fragment): trans-activating CRISPR RNA for the Streptococcus pyogenes CRISPR/Cas9 system
    363..406     +  misc_RNA       gRNA scaffold (fragment): guide RNA scaffold for the Streptococcus pyogenes CRISPR/Cas9 system
    453..738     +  enhancer       CMV enhancer: human cytomegalovirus immediate early enhancer; contains an 18-bp deletion relative to the standard CMV enhancer
    740..1016    +  promoter       chicken β-actin promoter: No description available
   1017..1244    +  intron         hybrid intron: hybrid between chicken β-actin (CBA) and minute virus of mice (MMV) introns (Gray et al., 2011)
   1265..1292    +  CDS            3xHA (fragment): three tandem HA epitope tags
   1325..3040    +  CDS            Cas9(N): N-terminal portion of Streptococcus pyogenes Cas9 (Zetsche et al., 2015)
   2927..5425    +  CDS            Cas9(C): C-terminal portion of Streptococcus pyogenes Cas9 (Zetsche et al., 2015)
   5492..5603    +  polyA_signal   bGH poly(A) signal: bovine growth hormone polyadenylation signal
   5708..5848    +  repeat_region  AAV2 ITR: inverted terminal repeat of adeno-associated virus serotype 2 inverted
   5853..5904    -  misc_feature   bom (fragment): basis of mobility region from pBR322
   5923..6378    +  rep_origin     f1 ori (sequence partly withheld): f1 bacteriophage origin of replication; arrow indicates direction of (+) strand synthesis
   6379..6428    -  misc_feature   bom (fragment): basis of mobility region from pBR322
   6530..6565    -  CDS            rop (fragment): Rop protein, which maintains plasmids at low copy number; rop
   6660..6764    +  promoter       AmpR promoter: bla
   6765..7625    +  CDS            AmpR: β-lactamase; bla; confers resistance to ampicillin, carbenicillin, and related antibiotics
   7796..8384    +  rep_origin     ori: high-copy-number ColE1/pMB1/pBR322/pUC origin of replication
>Addgene plasmid #122343 | px335-sgRNA-EF(Cas9n)-Ddx42-L | addgene full sequence | sequence record 238817 | Addgene NGS Result
GAGGGCCTATTTCCCATGATTCCTTCATATTTGCATATACGATACAAGGCTGTTAGAGAGATAATTGGAA
TTAATTTGACTGTAAACACAAAGATATTAGTACAAAATACGTGACGTAGAAAGTAATAATTTCTTGGGTA
GTTTGCAGTTTTAAAATTATGTTTTAAAATGGACTATCATATGCTTACCGTAACTTGAAAGTATTTCGAT
TTCTTGGCTTTATATATCTTGTGGAAAGGACGAAACACCGAAGCCGATGGGATAGTTAGAGTTTAAGAGC
TATGCTGGAAACAGCATAGCAAGTTTAAATAAGGCTAGTCCGTTATCAACTTGAAAAAGTGGCACCGAGT
CGGTGCTTTTTTGTTTTAGAGCTAGAAATAGCAAGTTAAAATAAGGCTAGTCCGTTTTTAGCGCGTGCGC
CAATTCTGCAGACAAATGGCTCTAGAGGTACCCGTTACATAACTTACGGTAAATGGCCCGCCTGGCTGAC
CGCCCAACGACCCCCGCCCATTGACGTCAATAGTAACGCCAATAGGGACTTTCCATTGACGTCAATGGGT
GGAGTATTTACGGTAAACTGCCCACTTGGCAGTACATCAAGTGTATCATATGCCAAGTACGCCCCCTATT
GACGTCAATGACGGTAAATGGCCCGCCTGGCATTGTGCCCAGTACATGACCTTATGGGACTTTCCTACTT
GGCAGTACATCTACGTATTAGTCATCGCTATTACCATGGTCGAGGTGAGCCCCACGTTCTGCTTCACTCT
CCCCATCTCCCCCCCCTCCCCACCCCCAATTTTGTATTTATTTATTTTTTAATTATTTTGTGCAGCGATG
GGGGCGGGGGGGGGGGGGGGCGCGCGCCAGGCGGGGGGGGGGGGGGGGGGGGGGGGGGGGGGGGGGGGGG
GGGGGGGGCGGCGGCAGCCAATCAGAGCGGCGCGCTCCGAAAGTTTCCTTTTATGGCGAGGCGGCGGCGG
CGGCGGCCCTATAAAAAGCGAAGCGCGCGGCGGGCGGGAGTCGCTGCGCGCTGCCTTCGCCCCGTGCCCC
GCTCCGCCGCCGCCTCGCGCCGCCCGCCCCGGCTCTGACTGACCGCGTTACTCCCACAGGTGAGCGGGCG
GGACGGCCCTTCTCCTCCGGGCTGTAATTAGCTGAGCAAGAGGTAAGGGTTTAAGGGATGGTTGGTTGGT
GGGGTATTAATGTTTAATTACCTGGAGCACCTGCCTGAAATCACTTTTTTTCAGGTTGGACCGGTGCCAC
CATGTACCCATACGATGTTCCAGATTACGCTTCGCCGAAGAAAAAGCGCAAGGTCGAAGCGTCCGACAAG
AAGTACAGCATCGGCCTGGCCATCGGCACCAACTCTGTGGGCTGGGCCGTGATCACCGACGAGTACAAGG
TGCCCAGCAAGAAATTCAAGGTGCTGGGCAACACCGACCGGCACAGCATCAAGAAGAACCTGATCGGAGC
CCTGCTGTTCGACAGCGGCGAAACAGCCGAGGCCACCCGGCTGAAGAGAACCGCCAGAAGAAGATACACC
AGACGGAAGAACCGGATCTGCTATCTGCAAGAGATCTTCAGCAACGAGATGGCCAAGGTGGACGACAGCT
TCTTCCACAGACTGGAAGAGTCCTTCCTGGTGGAAGAGGATAAGAAGCACGAGCGGCACCCCATCTTCGG
CAACATCGTGGACGAGGTGGCCTACCACGAGAAGTACCCCACCATCTACCACCTGAGAAAGAAACTGGTG
GACAGCACCGACAAGGCCGACCTGCGGCTGATCTATCTGGCCCTGGCCCACATGATCAAGTTCCGGGGCC
ACTTCCTGATCGAGGGCGACCTGAACCCCGACAACAGCGACGTGGACAAGCTGTTCATCCAGCTGGTGCA
GACCTACAACCAGCTGTTCGAGGAAAACCCCATCAACGCCAGCGGCGTGGACGCCAAGGCCATCCTGTCT
GCCAGACTGAGCAAGAGCAGACGGCTGGAAAATCTGATCGCCCAGCTGCCCGGCGAGAAGAAGAATGGCC
TGTTCGGCAACCTGATTGCCCTGAGCCTGGGCCTGACCCCCAACTTCAAGAGCAACTTCGACCTGGCCGA
GGATGCCAAACTGCAGCTGAGCAAGGACACCTACGACGACGACCTGGACAACCTGCTGGCCCAGATCGGC
GACCAGTACGCCGACCTGTTTCTGGCCGCCAAGAACCTGTCCGACGCCATCCTGCTGAGCGACATCCTGA
GAGTGAACACCGAGATCACCAAGGCCCCCCTGAGCGCCTCTATGATCAAGAGATACGACGAGCACCACCA
GGACCTGACCCTGCTGAAAGCTCTCGTGCGGCAGCAGCTGCCTGAGAAGTACAAAGAGATTTTCTTCGAC
CAGAGCAAGAACGGCTACGCCGGCTACATTGACGGCGGAGCCAGCCAGGAAGAGTTCTACAAGTTCATCA
AGCCCATCCTGGAAAAGATGGACGGCACCGAGGAACTGCTCGTGAAGCTGAACAGAGAGGACCTGCTGCG
GAAGCAGCGGACCTTCGACAACGGCAGCATCCCCCACCAGATCCACCTGGGAGAGCTGCACGCCATTCTG
CGGCGGCAGGAAGATTTTTACCCATTCCTGAAGGACAACCGGGAAAAGATCGAGAAGATCCTGACCTTCC
GCATCCCCTACTACGTGGGCCCTCTGGCCAGGGGAAACAGCAGATTCGCCTGGATGACCAGAAAGAGCGA
GGAAACCATCACCCCCTGGAACTTCGAGGAAGTGGTGGACAAGGGCGCTTCCGCCCAGAGCTTCATCGAG
CGGATGACCAACTTCGATAAGAACCTGCCCAACGAGAAGGTGCTGCCCAAGCACAGCCTGCTGTACGAGT
ACTTCACCGTGTATAACGAGCTGACCAAAGTGAAATACGTGACCGAGGGAATGAGAAAGCCCGCCTTCCT
GAGCGGCGAGCAGAAAAAGGCCATCGTGGACCTGCTGTTCAAGACCAACCGGAAAGTGACCGTGAAGCAG
CTGAAAGAGGACTACTTCAAGAAAATCGAGTGCTTCGACTCCGTGGAAATCTCCGGCGTGGAAGATCGGT
TCAACGCCTCCCTGGGCACATACCACGATCTGCTGAAAATTATCAAGGACAAGGACTTCCTGGACAATGA
GGAAAACGAGGACATTCTGGAAGATATCGTGCTGACCCTGACACTGTTTGAGGACAGAGAGATGATCGAG
GAACGGCTGAAAACCTATGCCCACCTGTTCGACGACAAAGTGATGAAGCAGCTGAAGCGGCGGAGATACA
CCGGCTGGGGCAGGCTGAGCCGGAAGCTGATCAACGGCATCCGGGACAAGCAGTCCGGCAAGACAATCCT
GGATTTCCTGAAGTCCGACGGCTTCGCCAACAGAAACTTCATGCAGCTGATCCACGACGACAGCCTGACC
TTTAAAGAGGACATCCAGAAAGCCCAGGTGTCCGGCCAGGGCGATAGCCTGCACGAGCACATTGCCAATC
TGGCCGGCAGCCCCGCCATTAAGAAGGGCATCCTGCAGACAGTGAAGGTGGTGGACGAGCTCGTGAAAGT
GATGGGCCGGCACAAGCCCGAGAACATCGTGATCGAAATGGCCAGAGAGAACCAGACCACCCAGAAGGGA
CAGAAGAACAGCCGCGAGAGAATGAAGCGGATCGAAGAGGGCATCAAAGAGCTGGGCAGCCAGATCCTGA
AAGAACACCCCGTGGAAAACACCCAGCTGCAGAACGAGAAGCTGTACCTGTACTACCTGCAGAATGGGCG
GGATATGTACGTGGACCAGGAACTGGACATCAACCGGCTGTCCGACTACGATGTGGACCATATCGTGCCT
CAGAGCTTTCTGAAGGACGACTCCATCGACAACAAGGTGCTGACCAGAAGCGACAAGAACCGGGGCAAGA
GCGACAACGTGCCCTCCGAAGAGGTCGTGAAGAAGATGAAGAACTACTGGCGGCAGCTGCTGAACGCCAA
GCTGATTACCCAGAGAAAGTTCGACAATCTGACCAAGGCCGAGAGAGGCGGCCTGAGCGAACTGGATAAG
GCCGGCTTCATCAAGAGACAGCTGGTGGAAACCCGGCAGATCACAAAGCACGTGGCACAGATCCTGGACT
CCCGGATGAACACTAAGTACGACGAGAATGACAAGCTGATCCGGGAAGTGAAAGTGATCACCCTGAAGTC
CAAGCTGGTGTCCGATTTCCGGAAGGATTTCCAGTTTTACAAAGTGCGCGAGATCAACAACTACCACCAC
GCCCACGACGCCTACCTGAACGCCGTCGTGGGAACCGCCCTGATCAAAAAGTACCCTAAGCTGGAAAGCG
AGTTCGTGTACGGCGACTACAAGGTGTACGACGTGCGGAAGATGATCGCCAAGAGCGAGCAGGAAATCGG
CAAGGCTACCGCCAAGTACTTCTTCTACAGCAACATCATGAACTTTTTCAAGACCGAGATTACCCTGGCC
AACGGCGAGATCCGGAAGCGGCCTCTGATCGAGACAAACGGCGAAACCGGGGAGATCGTGTGGGATAAGG
GCCGGGATTTTGCCACCGTGCGGAAAGTGCTGAGCATGCCCCAAGTGAATATCGTGAAAAAGACCGAGGT
GCAGACAGGCGGCTTCAGCAAAGAGTCTATCCTGCCCAAGAGGAACAGCGATAAGCTGATCGCCAGAAAG
AAGGACTGGGACCCTAAGAAGTACGGCGGCTTCGACAGCCCCACCGTGGCCTATTCTGTGCTGGTGGTGG
CCAAAGTGGAAAAGGGCAAGTCCAAGAAACTGAAGAGTGTGAAAGAGCTGCTGGGGATCACCATCATGGA
AAGAAGCAGCTTCGAGAAGAATCCCATCGACTTTCTGGAAGCCAAGGGCTACAAAGAAGTGAAAAAGGAC
CTGATCATCAAGCTGCCTAAGTACTCCCTGTTCGAGCTGGAAAACGGCCGGAAGAGAATGCTGGCCTCTG
CCGGCGAACTGCAGAAGGGAAACGAACTGGCCCTGCCCTCCAAATATGTGAACTTCCTGTACCTGGCCAG
CCACTATGAGAAGCTGAAGGGCTCCCCCGAGGATAATGAGCAGAAACAGCTGTTTGTGGAACAGCACAAG
CACTACCTGGACGAGATCATCGAGCAGATCAGCGAGTTCTCCAAGAGAGTGATCCTGGCCGACGCTAATC
TGGACAAAGTGCTGTCCGCCTACAACAAGCACCGGGATAAGCCCATCAGAGAGCAGGCCGAGAATATCAT
CCACCTGTTTACCCTGACCAATCTGGGAGCCCCTGCCGCCTTCAAGTACTTTGACACCACCATCGACCGG
AAGAGGTACACCAGCACCAAAGAGGTGCTGGACGCCACCCTGATCCACCAGAGCATCACCGGCCTGTACG
AGACACGGATCGACCTGTCTCAGCTGGGAGGCGACAGCCCCAAGAAGAAGAGAAAGGTGGAGGCCAGCTA
AGAATTCCTAGAGCTCGCTGATCAGCCTCGACTGTGCCTTCTAGTTGCCAGCCATCTGTTGTTTGCCCCT
CCCCCGTGCCTTCCTTGACCCTGGAAGGTGCCACTCCCACTGTCCTTTCCTAATAAAATGAGGAAATTGC
ATCGCATTGTCTGAGTAGGTGTCATTCTATTCTGGGGGGTGGGGTGGGGCAGGACAGCAAGGGGGAGGAT
TGGGAAGAGAATAGCAGGCATGCTGGGGAGCGGCCGCAGGAACCCCTAGTGATGGAGTTGGCCACTCCCT
CTCTGCGCGCTCGCTCGCTCACTGAGGCCGGGCGACCAAAGGTCGCCCGACGCCCGGGCTTTGCCCGGGC
GGCCTCAGTGAGCGAGCGAGCGCGCAGCTGCCTGCAGGGGCGCCTGATGCGGTATTTTCTCCTTACGCAT
CTGTGCGGTATTTCACACCGCATA
[95 nt withheld, positions 5905-5999]
T
[46 nt withheld, positions 6001-6046]
C
[141 nt withheld, positions 6048-6188]
CCTTTGACGTTGGAGTCCACGTTCTTT
[37 nt withheld, positions 6216-6252]
ACTCTATCTCGGGCTATTCTTTTGATTTATAAGGGATTTTGCCGATTTCGGTCTATTGGTTAAAAAATGA
GCTGATTTAACAAAAATTTAACGCGAATTTTAACAAAATATTAACGTTTACAATTTTATGGTGCACTCTC
AGTACAATCTGCTCTGATGCCGCATAGTTAAGCCAGCCCCGACACCCGCCAACACCCGCTGACGCGCCCT
GACGGGCTTGTCTGCTCCCGGCATCCGCTTACAGACAAGCTGTGACCGTCTCCGGGAGCTGCATGTGTCA
GAGGTTTTCACCGTCATCACCGAAACGCGCGAGACGAAAGGGCCTCGTGATACGCCTATTTTTATAGGTT
AATGTCATGATAATAATGGTTTCTTAGACGTCAGGTGGCACTTTTCGGGGAAATGTGCGCGGAACCCCTA
TTTGTTTATTTTTCTAAATACATTCAAATATGTATCCGCTCATGAGACAATAACCCTGATAAATGCTTCA
ATAATATTGAAAAAGGAAGAGTATGAGTATTCAACATTTCCGTGTCGCCCTTATTCCCTTTTTTGCGGCA
TTTTGCCTTCCTGTTTTTGCTCACCCAGAAACGCTGGTGAAAGTAAAAGATGCTGAAGATCAGTTGGGTG
CACGAGTGGGTTACATCGAACTGGATCTCAACAGCGGTAAGATCCTTGAGAGTTTTCGCCCCGAAGAACG
TTTTCCAATGATGAGCACTTTTAAAGTTCTGCTATGTGGCGCGGTATTATCCCGTATTGACGCCGGGCAA
GAGCAACTCGGTCGCCGCATACACTATTCTCAGAATGACTTGGTTGAGTACTCACCAGTCACAGAAAAGC
ATCTTACGGATGGCATGACAGTAAGAGAATTATGCAGTGCTGCCATAACCATGAGTGATAACACTGCGGC
CAACTTACTTCTGACAACGATCGGAGGACCGAAGGAGCTAACCGCTTTTTTGCACAACATGGGGGATCAT
GTAACTCGCCTTGATCGTTGGGAACCGGAGCTGAATGAAGCCATACCAAACGACGAGCGTGACACCACGA
TGCCTGTAGCAATGGCAACAACGTTGCGCAAACTATTAACTGGCGAACTACTTACTCTAGCTTCCCGGCA
ACAATTAATAGACTGGATGGAGGCGGATAAAGTTGCAGGACCACTTCTGCGCTCGGCCCTTCCGGCTGGC
TGGTTTATTGCTGATAAATCTGGAGCCGGTGAGCGTGGAAGCCGCGGTATCATTGCAGCACTGGGGCCAG
ATGGTAAGCCCTCCCGTATCGTAGTTATCTACACGACGGGGAGTCAGGCAACTATGGATGAACGAAATAG
ACAGATCGCTGAGATAGGTGCCTCACTGATTAAGCATTGGTAACTGTCAGACCAAGTTTACTCATATATA
CTTTAGATTGATTTAAAACTTCATTTTTAATTTAAAAGGATCTAGGTGAAGATCCTTTTTGATAATCTCA
TGACCAAAATCCCTTAACGTGAGTTTTCGTTCCACTGAGCGTCAGACCCCGTAGAAAAGATCAAAGGATC
TTCTTGAGATCCTTTTTTTCTGCGCGTAATCTGCTGCTTGCAAACAAAAAAACCACCGCTACCAGCGGTG
GTTTGTTTGCCGGATCAAGAGCTACCAACTCTTTTTCCGAAGGTAACTGGCTTCAGCAGAGCGCAGATAC
CAAATACTGTTCTTCTAGTGTAGCCGTAGTTAGGCCACCACTTCAAGAACTCTGTAGCACCGCCTACATA
CCTCGCTCTGCTAATCCTGTTACCAGTGGCTGCTGCCAGTGGCGATAAGTCGTGTCTTACCGGGTTGGAC
TCAAGACGATAGTTACCGGATAAGGCGCAGCGGTCGGGCTGAACGGGGGGTTCGTGCACACAGCCCAGCT
TGGAGCGAACGACCTACACCGAACTGAGATACCTACAGCGTGAGCTATGAGAAAGCGCCACGCTTCCCGA
AGGGAGAAAGGCGGACAGGTATCCGGTAAGCGGCAGGGTCGGAACAGGAGAGCGCACGAGGGAGCTTCCA
GGGGGAAACGCCTGGTATCTTTATAGTCCTGTCGGGTTTCGCCACCTCTGACTTGAGCGTCGATTTTTGT
GATGCTCGTCAGGGGGGCGGAGCCTATGGAAAAACGCCAGCAACGCGGCCTTTTTACGGTTCCTGGCCTT
TTGCTGGCCTTTTGCTCACATGT
